Addgene plasmid #105803: pKK-BI16-ORF1-3C-FLAG_ORF2-TEV-mClover3
Purpose: (Empty Backbone) Concomitant expression of two proteins. One protein expressed with FLAG, cleavable by 3C protease; second protein expressed with mClover3, cleavable by TEV protease; tags positions: C-termini.
Depositing lab: Andrzej Dziembowski. Depositing organization: Polish Academy of Sciences, Institute of Biochemistry and Biophysics. Publication: Versatile approach for functional analysis of human proteins and efficient stable cell line generation using FLP-mediated recombination system. Szczesny RJ, Kowalska K, Klosowska-Kosicka K, Chlebowski A, Owczarek EP, Warkocki Z, Kulinski TM, Adamska D, Affek K, Jedroszkowiak A, Kotrys AV, Tomecki R, Krawczyk PS, Borowski LS, Dziembowski A. PLoS One. 2018 Mar 28;13(3):e0194887. doi: 10.1371/journal.pone.0194887. eCollection 2018. PubMed 29590189.
Backbone
  Vector backbone: BI-16 (constructed based on pcDNA5/FRT/TO from Invitrogen)
  Backbone manufacturer: Sammarco & Grabczyk (PMID: 16212928)
  Vector type: Mammalian Expression ; Flp-In competent
  Selectable markers: Hygromycin
  Tag / fusion protein: ORF1: 3C-FLAG; ORF2: TEV-mClover3 (C terminal on backbone)
Growth in bacteria
  Bacterial resistance: Ampicillin, 100 μg/mL
  Growth temperature: 37°C
  Growth strain: DH5alpha
  Copy number: High Copy
Gene/Insert
  Gene/Insert name: None
  Tag / fusion protein: ORF1: 3C-FLAG; ORF2: TEV-mClover3 (C terminal on backbone)
Terms and licenses: Academic/Nonprofit Terms; Industry Terms: Not Available to Industry
Depositor comments: This vector is a member of the pKK-BI16 series which belongs to the pKK vector family. It enables concomitant expression of two genes, which transcription is driven by a tetracycline responsive bidirectional CMV promoter. This vector is a derivate of the BI16 plasmid (PMID: 16212928) and is suitable for stable cell line generation using the Flp-In system. ORF2 is cloned with the universal SLIC protocol (just three universal PCR primers are required to clone a given coding sequence into all vectors from pKK family by a ligation-independent DNA cloning method), ORF1 can be cloned using SLIC with specifically designed primers (applicable enzymes: Bsp120I, ApaI, MluI, NotI, BspTI, Eco47III, MunI, Psp5II) or conventional restriction-ligase based cloning (see Szczesny RJ et al. for detailed description and protocols; bioRxiv, doi: https://doi.org/10.1101/160101) mClover3 is a brighter derivative of mEGFP (PMID: 26879144). FLAG is a short tag, less likely to interfere with protein function (PMID: 11694294).
How to cite: pKK-BI16-ORF1-3C-FLAG_ORF2-TEV-mClover3 was a gift from Andrzej Dziembowski (Addgene plasmid # 105803 ; http://n2t.net/addgene:105803 ; RRID:Addgene_105803)
