[The description below was written by a language model from this plasmid's Addgene catalogue record and pLannotate feature annotations shown in this document.]
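Description:
pKK-BI16-ORF1-3C-FLAG_ORF2-TEV-mClover3 is an empty mammalian expression backbone of about 6.1 kb. It belongs to the pKK-BI16 series and derives from the BI-16 plasmid, which was itself built on pcDNA5/FRT/TO. It is designed for simultaneous, inducible expression of two proteins from one locus. In E. coli it is maintained as a high-copy plasmid through a ColE1/pUC-type origin and an ampicillin resistance gene. Fragments of an f1 origin and of lac regulatory sequence are also annotated in the backbone.

The core of the vector is a tetracycline-responsive bidirectional CMV promoter. The feature tables show a shared CMV enhancer flanked by two divergent CMV promoter units, each followed by a pair of tet operator sequences (annotated as PLtetO-1 fragments). Transcription in both directions should therefore be repressed in Tet repressor-expressing cells until tetracycline or doxycycline is added. One arm holds the ORF1 cloning position and adds a C-terminal FLAG tag removable with 3C protease, ending at an HSV TK polyadenylation signal. The 3C site itself is not annotated in the tables. The other arm holds the ORF2 position and adds a TEV cleavage site and mClover3, a bright green fluorescent protein, followed by the bGH polyadenylation signal. ORF2 is inserted by the ligation-independent SLIC scheme shared across the pKK family, and ORF1 by SLIC with custom primers or by restriction-ligation cloning.

An FRT site sits directly upstream of a hygromycin resistance coding sequence with no annotated promoter of its own. As in the Flp-In system, FLP-mediated integration into a genomic FRT site activates the marker, so stable isogenic cell lines can be selected. Such lines are suited to co-expression, localisation and affinity purification studies. The two sequence records (depositor and NGS) give essentially identical annotations.
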