Features (pLannotate 1.2.2; 27 found; start..end, strand, type, name):
     18..252     +  promoter       SV40 promoter (fragment): SV40 enhancer and early promoter
    331..347     +  polyA_signal   bGH poly(A) signal (fragment): bovine growth hormone polyadenylation signal
    438..486     -  polyA_signal   HSV TK poly(A) signal: herpes simplex virus thymidine kinase polyadenylation signal (Cole and Stacy, 1985)
    565..588     -  CDS            3xFLAG (fragment): three tandem FLAG® epitope tags
    687..706     -  promoter       PLtetO-1 promoter (fragment): modified phage lambda PL promoter with tet operator sites (Lutz and Bujard, 1997)
    708..727     -  promoter       PLtetO-1 promoter (fragment): modified phage lambda PL promoter with tet operator sites (Lutz and Bujard, 1997)
    729..932     -  promoter       CMV promoter: human cytomegalovirus (CMV) immediate early promoter
    933..1080    -  enhancer       CMV enhancer (fragment): human cytomegalovirus immediate early enhancer; contains an 18-bp deletion relative to the standard CMV enhancer
   1113..1164    +  promoter       CMVd2 promoter: truncated human cytomegalovirus (CMV) immediate early promoter that yields moderately reduced expression relative to the full-length promoter
   1166..1185    +  promoter       PLtetO-1 promoter (fragment): modified phage lambda PL promoter with tet operator sites (Lutz and Bujard, 1997)
   1187..1206    +  promoter       PLtetO-1 promoter (fragment): modified phage lambda PL promoter with tet operator sites (Lutz and Bujard, 1997)
   1235..1251    +  CDS            TEV site (fragment): tobacco etch virus (TEV) protease recognition and cleavage site
   1323..2042    +  CDS            mClover3: bright green-yellow fluorescent protein derived from mClover2, with improved photostability (Bajar et al., 2003) mammalian codon-optimized
   2074..2298    +  polyA_signal   bGH poly(A) signal: bovine growth hormone polyadenylation signal
   2302..2323    +  promoter       SV40 promoter (fragment): SV40 enhancer and early promoter
   2344..2577    +  rep_origin     f1 ori (fragment) (sequence partly withheld): f1 bacteriophage origin of replication; arrow indicates direction of (+) strand synthesis
   2582..2629    +  protein_bind   FRT: FLP-mediated recombination occurs in the 8-bp core sequence TCTAGAAA (Turan and Bode, 2011). FLP recombinase from the Saccharomyces cerevisiae 2μ plasmid
   2637..3659    +  CDS            HygR: aminoglycoside phosphotransferase from E. coli; aph(4)-Ia; confers resistance to hygromycin
   3669..3794    +  CDS            ble (fragment): BLE_KLEPN - Experimental evidence at protein level: Swiss-Prot protein existence level 1. Binding protein with a strong affinity to the bleomycin family of antibiotics. Binds to CL990; an antimitotic-antibiotic compound. From Klebsiella pneumoniae.
   3789..3910    +  polyA_signal   SV40 poly(A) signal: SV40 polyadenylation signal
   3983..3999    -  protein_bind   lac operator: The lac repressor binds to the lac operator to inhibit transcription in E. coli. This inhibition can be relieved by adding lactose or isopropyl-β-D-thiogalactopyranoside (IPTG). lac repressor encoded by lacI
   4007..4037    -  promoter       lac promoter: promoter for the E. coli lac operon
   4052..4073    -  protein_bind   CAP binding site: CAP binding activates transcription in the presence of cAMP. E. coli catabolite activator protein
   4086..4178    -  CDS            lacI (fragment): lac repressor; lacI; The lac repressor binds to the lac operator to inhibit transcription in E. coli. This inhibition can be relieved by adding lactose or isopropyl-β-D-thiogalactopyranoside (IPTG).
   4361..4949    -  rep_origin     ori: high-copy-number ColE1/pMB1/pBR322/pUC origin of replication
   5120..5980    -  CDS            AmpR: β-lactamase; bla; confers resistance to ampicillin, carbenicillin, and related antibiotics
   5981..6085    -  promoter       AmpR promoter: bla
>Addgene plasmid #105803 | pKK-BI16-ORF1-3C-FLAG_ORF2-TEV-mClover3 | depositor full sequence | sequence record 200361 | pKK-BI16-ORF1-3C-FLAG_ORF2-TEV-mClover3 sequence 6116 bps
GACGGATCGGGAGATCCGCTGTGGAATGTGTGTCAGTTAGGGTGTGGAAAGTCCCCAGGCTCCCCAGCAG
GCAGAAGTATGCAAAGCATGCATCTCAATTAGTCAGCAACCAGGTGTGGAAAGTCCCCAGGCTCCCCAGC
AGGCAGAAGTATGCAAAGCATGCATCTCAATTAGTCAGCAACCATAGTCCCGCCCCTAACTCCGCCCATC
CCGCCCCTAACTCCGCCCAGTTCCGCCCATTCTCCGCTCCATCGTTCAGATCCTTATCGATGCTATGGCA
GGGCCTGCCGCCCCGACGTTGGCTGCGAGCCCTGGGCCTTCACCCGAACTTGGGGGGTGGGGTGGGGAAA
AGGAAGAAACGCGGGCGTATTGGCCCCAATGGGGTCACGGTGGGGTATCGACAGAGTGCCAGCCCTGGGA
CCGAACCCCGCGTTTATGAACAAACGACCCAACACCCGTGCGTTTTATTCTGTCTTTTTATTGCCGTCAT
AGCGCGGGTTCCTTCCGGTATTGTCTCCTTCCGTGTTTCAGTTAGCCTCCCCCATCAGCGAACCGCGGGC
CTTACTTATCGTCGTCATCCTTGTAATCCATGGGCCCCTGGAACAGAACTTCCAGACGCGTTTCAGAGCG
GCCGCACTGATCTTAAGGGTACTAGCGCTGATCGGCAATTGCGAGGTCCTAGGACGATCTCTATCACTGA
TAGGGAGATCTCTATCACTGATAGGGAGAGCTCTGCTTATATAGACCTCCCACCGTACACGCCTACCGCC
CATTTGCGTCAATGGGGCGGAGTTGTTACGACATTTTGGAAAGTCCCGTTGATTTTGGTGCCAAAACAAA
CTCCCATTGACGTCAATGGGGTGGAGACTTGGAAATCCCCGTGAGTCAAACCGCTATCCACGCCCATTGA
TGTACTGCCAAAACCGCATCACCATGGTAATAGCGATGACTAATACGTAGATGTACTGCCAAGTAGGAAA
GTCCCATAAGGTCATGTACTGGGCATAATGCCAGGCGGGCCATTTACCGTCATTGACGTCAATAGGGGGC
GTACTTGGCATATGATACACTTGATGTACTCTAGAAAAATGTCGTAACAACTCCGCCCCATTGACGCAAA
TGGGCGGTAGGCGTGTACGGTGGGAGGTCTATATAAGCAGAGCTCTCCCTATCAGTGATAGAGATCTCCC
TATCAGTGATAGAGATCGTCAAGCTTGGTACCGAGCTCGGATCCGAAAACCTGTACTTCCAAGGAACCGG
TGGTCACCTGTACAATCGATCCTGCAGGAGCTAGCGAGAATTTGTATTTTCAGGGTGATATCATGGTGAG
CAAGGGCGAGGAGCTGTTCACCGGGGTGGTGCCCATCCTGGTCGAGCTGGACGGCGACGTAAACGGCCAC
AAGTTCAGCGTCCGCGGCGAGGGCGAGGGCGATGCCACCAACGGCAAGCTGACCCTGAAGTTCATCTGCA
CCACCGGCAAGCTGCCCGTGCCCTGGCCCACCCTCGTGACCACCTTCGGCTACGGCGTGGCCTGCTTCAG
CCGCTACCCCGACCACATGAAGCAGCACGACTTCTTCAAGTCCGCCATGCCCGAAGGCTACGTCCAGGAG
CGCACCATCTCTTTCAAGGACGACGGTACCTACAAGACCCGCGCCGAGGTGAAGTTCGAGGGCGACACCC
TGGTGAACCGCATCGAGCTGAAGGGCATCGACTTCAAGGAGGACGGCAACATCCTGGGGCACAAGCTGGA
GTACAACTTCAACAGCCACTACGTCTATATCACGGCCGACAAGCAGAAGAACTGCATCAAGGCTAACTTC
AAGATCCGCCACAACGTTGAGGACGGCAGCGTGCAGCTCGCCGACCACTACCAGCAGAACACCCCCATCG
GCGACGGCCCCGTGCTGCTGCCCGACAACCACTACCTGAGCCATCAGTCCAAGCTGAGCAAAGACCCCAA
CGAGAAGCGCGATCACATGGTCCTGCTGGAGTTCGTGACCGCCGCCGGGATTACACATGGCATGGACGAG
CTGTACAAGTAACTCGAGGTTTAAACCCGCTGATCAGCCTCGACTGTGCCTTCTAGTTGCCAGCCATCTG
TTGTTTGCCCCTCCCCCGTGCCTTCCTTGACCCTGGAAGGTGCCACTCCCACTGTCCTTTCCTAATAAAA
TGAGGAAATTGCATCGCATTGTCTGAGTAGGTGTCATTCTATTCTGGGGGGTGGGGTGGGGCAGGACAGC
AAGGGGGAGGATTGGGAAGACAATAGCAGGCATGCTGGGGATGCGGTGGGCTCTATGGCTTCTGAGGCGG
AAAGAACCAGCTGGGGCTCTAGGGGGTATCCCC
[124 nt withheld, positions 2344-2467]
C
[91 nt withheld, positions 2469-2559]
AGGGTGATGGTTCACGTACCTAGAAGTTCCTATTCCGAAGTTCCTATTCTCTAGAAAGTATAGGAACTTC
CTTGGCCAAAAAGCCTGAACTCACCGCGACGTCTGTCGAGAAGTTTCTGATCGAAAAGTTCGACAGCGTC
TCCGACCTGATGCAGCTCTCGGAGGGCGAAGAATCTCGTGCTTTCAGCTTCGATGTAGGAGGGCGTGGAT
ATGTCCTGCGGGTAAATAGCTGCGCCGATGGTTTCTACAAAGATCGTTATGTTTATCGGCACTTTGCATC
GGCCGCGCTCCCGATTCCGGAAGTGCTTGACATTGGGGAATTCAGCGAGAGCCTGACCTATTGCATCTCC
CGCCGTGCACAGGGTGTCACGTTGCAAGACCTGCCTGAAACCGAACTGCCCGCTGTTCTGCAGCCGGTCG
CGGAGGCCATGGATGCGATCGCTGCGGCCGATCTTAGCCAGACGAGCGGGTTCGGCCCATTCGGACCGCA
AGGAATCGGTCAATACACTACATGGCGTGATTTCATATGCGCGATTGCTGATCCCCATGTGTATCACTGG
CAAACTGTGATGGACGACACCGTCAGTGCGTCCGTCGCGCAGGCTCTCGATGAGCTGATGCTTTGGGCCG
AGGACTGCCCCGAAGTCCGGCACCTCGTGCACGCGGATTTCGGCTCCAACAATGTCCTGACGGACAATGG
CCGCATAACAGCGGTCATTGACTGGAGCGAGGCGATGTTCGGGGATTCCCAATACGAGGTCGCCAACATC
TTCTTCTGGAGGCCGTGGTTGGCTTGTATGGAGCAGCAGACGCGCTACTTCGAGCGGAGGCATCCGGAGC
TTGCAGGATCGCCGCGGCTCCGGGCGTATATGCTCCGCATTGGTCTTGACCAACTCTATCAGAGCTTGGT
TGACGGCAATTTCGATGATGCAGCTTGGGCGCAGGGTCGATGCGACGCAATCGTCCGATCCGGAGCCGGG
ACTGTCGGGCGTACACAAATCGCCCGCAGAAGCGCGGCCGTCTGGACCGATGGCTGTGTAGAAGTACTCG
CCGATAGTGGAAACCGACGCCCCAGCACTCGTCCGAGGGCAAAGGAATAGCACGTACTACGAGATTTCGA
TTCCACCGCCGCCTTCTATGAAAGGTTGGGCTTCGGAATCGTTTTCCGGGACGCCGGCTGGATGATCCTC
CAGCGCGGGGATCTCATGCTGGAGTTCTTCGCCCACCCCAACTTGTTTATTGCAGCTTATAATGGTTACA
AATAAAGCAATAGCATCACAAATTTCACAAATAAAGCATTTTTTTCACTGCATTCTAGTTGTGGTTTGTC
CAAACTCATCAATGTATCTTATCATGTCTGTATACCGTCGACCTCTAGCTAGAGCTTGGCGTAATCATGG
TCATAGCTGTTTCCTGTGTGAAATTGTTATCCGCTCACAATTCCACACAACATACGAGCCGGAAGCATAA
AGTGTAAAGCCTGGGGTGCCTAATGAGTGAGCTAACTCACATTAATTGCGTTGCGCTCACTGCCCGCTTT
CCAGTCGGGAAACCTGTCGTGCCAGCTGCATTAATGAATCGGCCAACGCGCGGGGAGAGGCGGTTTGCGT
ATTGGGCGCTCTTCCGCTTCCTCGCTCACTGACTCGCTGCGCTCGGTCGTTCGGCTGCGGCGAGCGGTAT
CAGCTCACTCAAAGGCGGTAATACGGTTATCCACAGAATCAGGGGATAACGCAGGAAAGAACATGTGAGC
AAAAGGCCAGCAAAAGGCCAGGAACCGTAAAAAGGCCGCGTTGCTGGCGTTTTTCCATAGGCTCCGCCCC
CCTGACGAGCATCACAAAAATCGACGCTCAAGTCAGAGGTGGCGAAACCCGACAGGACTATAAAGATACC
AGGCGTTTCCCCCTGGAAGCTCCCTCGTGCGCTCTCCTGTTCCGACCCTGCCGCTTACCGGATACCTGTC
CGCCTTTCTCCCTTCGGGAAGCGTGGCGCTTTCTCATAGCTCACGCTGTAGGTATCTCAGTTCGGTGTAG
GTCGTTCGCTCCAAGCTGGGCTGTGTGCACGAACCCCCCGTTCAGCCCGACCGCTGCGCCTTATCCGGTA
ACTATCGTCTTGAGTCCAACCCGGTAAGACACGACTTATCGCCACTGGCAGCAGCCACTGGTAACAGGAT
TAGCAGAGCGAGGTATGTAGGCGGTGCTACAGAGTTCTTGAAGTGGTGGCCTAACTACGGCTACACTAGA
AGAACAGTATTTGGTATCTGCGCTCTGCTGAAGCCAGTTACCTTCGGAAAAAGAGTTGGTAGCTCTTGAT
CCGGCAAACAAACCACCGCTGGTAGCGGTGGTTTTTTTGTTTGCAAGCAGCAGATTACGCGCAGAAAAAA
AGGATCTCAAGAAGATCCTTTGATCTTTTCTACGGGGTCTGACGCTCAGTGGAACGAAAACTCACGTTAA
GGGATTTTGGTCATGAGATTATCAAAAAGGATCTTCACCTAGATCCTTTTAAATTAAAAATGAAGTTTTA
AATCAATCTAAAGTATATATGAGTAAACTTGGTCTGACAGTTACCAATGCTTAATCAGTGAGGCACCTAT
CTCAGCGATCTGTCTATTTCGTTCATCCATAGTTGCCTGACTCCCCGTCGTGTAGATAACTACGATACGG
GAGGGCTTACCATCTGGCCCCAGTGCTGCAATGATACCGCGAGACCCACGCTCACCGGCTCCAGATTTAT
CAGCAATAAACCAGCCAGCCGGAAGGGCCGAGCGCAGAAGTGGTCCTGCAACTTTATCCGCCTCCATCCA
GTCTATTAATTGTTGCCGGGAAGCTAGAGTAAGTAGTTCGCCAGTTAATAGTTTGCGCAACGTTGTTGCC
ATTGCTACAGGCATCGTGGTGTCACGCTCGTCGTTTGGTATGGCTTCATTCAGCTCCGGTTCCCAACGAT
CAAGGCGAGTTACATGATCCCCCATGTTGTGCAAAAAAGCGGTTAGCTCCTTCGGTCCTCCGATCGTTGT
CAGAAGTAAGTTGGCCGCAGTGTTATCACTCATGGTTATGGCAGCACTGCATAATTCTCTTACTGTCATG
CCATCCGTAAGATGCTTTTCTGTGACTGGTGAGTACTCAACCAAGTCATTCTGAGAATAGTGTATGCGGC
GACCGAGTTGCTCTTGCCCGGCGTCAATACGGGATAATACCGCGCCACATAGCAGAACTTTAAAAGTGCT
CATCATTGGAAAACGTTCTTCGGGGCGAAAACTCTCAAGGATCTTACCGCTGTTGAGATCCAGTTCGATG
TAACCCACTCGTGCACCCAACTGATCTTCAGCATCTTTTACTTTCACCAGCGTTTCTGGGTGAGCAAAAA
CAGGAAGGCAAAATGCCGCAAAAAAGGGAATAAGGGCGACACGGAAATGTTGAATACTCATACTCTTCCT
TTTTCAATATTATTGAAGCATTTATCAGGGTTATTGTCTCATGAGCGGATACATATTTGAATGTATTTAG
AAAAATAAACAAATAGGGGTTCCGCGCACATTTCCCCGAAAAGTGCCACCTGACGTC
