Features (pLannotate 1.2.2; 27 found; start..end, strand, type, name):
     11..245     +  promoter       SV40 promoter (fragment): SV40 enhancer and early promoter
    324..340     +  polyA_signal   bGH poly(A) signal (fragment): bovine growth hormone polyadenylation signal
    431..479     -  polyA_signal   HSV TK poly(A) signal: herpes simplex virus thymidine kinase polyadenylation signal (Cole and Stacy, 1985)
    558..581     -  CDS            3xFLAG (fragment): three tandem FLAG® epitope tags
    680..699     -  promoter       PLtetO-1 promoter (fragment): modified phage lambda PL promoter with tet operator sites (Lutz and Bujard, 1997)
    701..720     -  promoter       PLtetO-1 promoter (fragment): modified phage lambda PL promoter with tet operator sites (Lutz and Bujard, 1997)
    722..925     -  promoter       CMV promoter: human cytomegalovirus (CMV) immediate early promoter
    926..1073    -  enhancer       CMV enhancer (fragment): human cytomegalovirus immediate early enhancer; contains an 18-bp deletion relative to the standard CMV enhancer
   1105..1156    +  promoter       CMVd2 promoter: truncated human cytomegalovirus (CMV) immediate early promoter that yields moderately reduced expression relative to the full-length promoter
   1158..1177    +  promoter       PLtetO-1 promoter (fragment): modified phage lambda PL promoter with tet operator sites (Lutz and Bujard, 1997)
   1179..1198    +  promoter       PLtetO-1 promoter (fragment): modified phage lambda PL promoter with tet operator sites (Lutz and Bujard, 1997)
   1227..1243    +  CDS            TEV site (fragment): tobacco etch virus (TEV) protease recognition and cleavage site
   1315..2034    +  CDS            mClover3: bright green-yellow fluorescent protein derived from mClover2, with improved photostability (Bajar et al., 2003) mammalian codon-optimized
   2066..2290    +  polyA_signal   bGH poly(A) signal: bovine growth hormone polyadenylation signal
   2294..2315    +  promoter       SV40 promoter (fragment): SV40 enhancer and early promoter
   2336..2569    +  rep_origin     f1 ori (fragment) (sequence partly withheld): f1 bacteriophage origin of replication; arrow indicates direction of (+) strand synthesis
   2574..2621    +  protein_bind   FRT: FLP-mediated recombination occurs in the 8-bp core sequence TCTAGAAA (Turan and Bode, 2011). FLP recombinase from the Saccharomyces cerevisiae 2μ plasmid
   2629..3651    +  CDS            HygR: aminoglycoside phosphotransferase from E. coli; aph(4)-Ia; confers resistance to hygromycin
   3661..3786    +  CDS            ble (fragment): BLE_KLEPN - Experimental evidence at protein level: Swiss-Prot protein existence level 1. Binding protein with a strong affinity to the bleomycin family of antibiotics. Binds to CL990; an antimitotic-antibiotic compound. From Klebsiella pneumoniae.
   3781..3902    +  polyA_signal   SV40 poly(A) signal: SV40 polyadenylation signal
   3975..3991    -  protein_bind   lac operator: The lac repressor binds to the lac operator to inhibit transcription in E. coli. This inhibition can be relieved by adding lactose or isopropyl-β-D-thiogalactopyranoside (IPTG). lac repressor encoded by lacI
   3999..4029    -  promoter       lac promoter: promoter for the E. coli lac operon
   4044..4065    -  protein_bind   CAP binding site: CAP binding activates transcription in the presence of cAMP. E. coli catabolite activator protein
   4078..4170    -  CDS            lacI (fragment): lac repressor; lacI; The lac repressor binds to the lac operator to inhibit transcription in E. coli. This inhibition can be relieved by adding lactose or isopropyl-β-D-thiogalactopyranoside (IPTG).
   4353..4941    -  rep_origin     ori: high-copy-number ColE1/pMB1/pBR322/pUC origin of replication
   5112..5972    -  CDS            AmpR: β-lactamase; bla; confers resistance to ampicillin, carbenicillin, and related antibiotics
   5973..6077    -  promoter       AmpR promoter: bla
>Addgene plasmid #105803 | pKK-BI16-ORF1-3C-FLAG_ORF2-TEV-mClover3 | addgene full sequence | sequence record 203399 | Addgene NGS Result
CGGGAGATCCGCTGTGGAATGTGTGTCAGTTAGGGTGTGGAAAGTCCCCAGGCTCCCCAGCAGGCAGAAG
TATGCAAAGCATGCATCTCAATTAGTCAGCAACCAGGTGTGGAAAGTCCCCAGGCTCCCCAGCAGGCAGA
AGTATGCAAAGCATGCATCTCAATTAGTCAGCAACCATAGTCCCGCCCCTAACTCCGCCCATCCCGCCCC
TAACTCCGCCCAGTTCCGCCCATTCTCCGCTCCATCGTTCAGATCCTTATCGATGCTATGGCAGGGCCTG
CCGCCCCGACGTTGGCTGCGAGCCCTGGGCCTTCACCCGAACTTGGGGGGTGGGGTGGGGAAAAGGAAGA
AACGCGGGCGTATTGGCCCCAATGGGGTCACGGTGGGGTATCGACAGAGTGCCAGCCCTGGGACCGAACC
CCGCGTTTATGAACAAACGACCCAACACCCGTGCGTTTTATTCTGTCTTTTTATTGCCGTCATAGCGCGG
GTTCCTTCCGGTATTGTCTCCTTCCGTGTTTCAGTTAGCCTCCCCCATCAGCGAACCGCGGGCCTTACTT
ATCGTCGTCATCCTTGTAATCCATGGGCCCCTGGAACAGAACTTCCAGACGCGTTTCAGAGCGGCCGCAC
TGATCTTAAGGGTACTAGCGCTGATCGGCAATTGCGAGGTCCTAGGACGATCTCTATCACTGATAGGGAG
ATCTCTATCACTGATAGGGAGAGCTCTGCTTATATAGACCTCCCACCGTACACGCCTACCGCCCATTTGC
GTCAATGGGGCGGAGTTGTTACGACATTTTGGAAAGTCCCGTTGATTTTGGTGCCAAAACAAACTCCCAT
TGACGTCAATGGGGTGGAGACTTGGAAATCCCCGTGAGTCAAACCGCTATCCACGCCCATTGATGTACTG
CCAAAACCGCATCACCATGGTAATAGCGATGACTAATACGTAGATGTACTGCCAAGTAGGAAAGTCCCAT
AAGGTCATGTACTGGGCATAATGCCAGGCGGGCCATTTACCGTCATTGACGTCAATAGGGGGCGTACTTG
GCATATGATACACTTGATGTACTCTAGAAAATGTCGTAACAACTCCGCCCCATTGACGCAAATGGGCGGT
AGGCGTGTACGGTGGGAGGTCTATATAAGCAGAGCTCTCCCTATCAGTGATAGAGATCTCCCTATCAGTG
ATAGAGATCGTCAAGCTTGGTACCGAGCTCGGATCCGAAAACCTGTACTTCCAAGGAACCGGTGGTCACC
TGTACAATCGATCCTGCAGGAGCTAGCGAGAATTTGTATTTTCAGGGTGATATCATGGTGAGCAAGGGCG
AGGAGCTGTTCACCGGGGTGGTGCCCATCCTGGTCGAGCTGGACGGCGACGTAAACGGCCACAAGTTCAG
CGTCCGCGGCGAGGGCGAGGGCGATGCCACCAACGGCAAGCTGACCCTGAAGTTCATCTGCACCACCGGC
AAGCTGCCCGTGCCCTGGCCCACCCTCGTGACCACCTTCGGCTACGGCGTGGCCTGCTTCAGCCGCTACC
CCGACCACATGAAGCAGCACGACTTCTTCAAGTCCGCCATGCCCGAAGGCTACGTCCAGGAGCGCACCAT
CTCTTTCAAGGACGACGGTACCTACAAGACCCGCGCCGAGGTGAAGTTCGAGGGCGACACCCTGGTGAAC
CGCATCGAGCTGAAGGGCATCGACTTCAAGGAGGACGGCAACATCCTGGGGCACAAGCTGGAGTACAACT
TCAACAGCCACTACGTCTATATCACGGCCGACAAGCAGAAGAACTGCATCAAGGCTAACTTCAAGATCCG
CCACAACGTTGAGGACGGCAGCGTGCAGCTCGCCGACCACTACCAGCAGAACACCCCCATCGGCGACGGC
CCCGTGCTGCTGCCCGACAACCACTACCTGAGCCATCAGTCCAAGCTGAGCAAAGACCCCAACGAGAAGC
GCGATCACATGGTCCTGCTGGAGTTCGTGACCGCCGCCGGGATTACACATGGCATGGACGAGCTGTACAA
GTAACTCGAGGTTTAAACCCGCTGATCAGCCTCGACTGTGCCTTCTAGTTGCCAGCCATCTGTTGTTTGC
CCCTCCCCCGTGCCTTCCTTGACCCTGGAAGGTGCCACTCCCACTGTCCTTTCCTAATAAAATGAGGAAA
TTGTATCGCATTGTCTGAGTAGGTGTCATTCTATTCTGGGGGGTGGGGTGGGGCAGGACAGCAAGGGGGA
GGATTGGGAAGACAATAGCAGGCATGCTGGGGATGCGGTGGGCTCTATGGCTTCTGAGGCGGAAAGAACC
AGCTGGGGCTCTAGGGGGTATCCCC
[124 nt withheld, positions 2336-2459]
C
[91 nt withheld, positions 2461-2551]
AGGGTGATGGTTCACGTACCTAGAAGTTCCTATTCCGAAGTTCCTATTCTCTAGAAAGTATAGGAACTTC
CTTGGCCAAAAAGCCTGAACTCACCGCGACGTCTGTCGAGAAGTTTCTGATCGAAAAGTTCGACAGCGTC
TCCGACCTGATGCAGCTCTCGGAGGGCGAAGAATCTCGTGCTTTCAGCTTCGATGTAGGAGGGCGTGGAT
ATGTCCTGCGGGTAAATAGCTGCGCCGATGGTTTCTACAAAGATCGTTATGTTTATCGGCACTTTGCATC
GGCCGCGCTCCCGATTCCGGAAGTGCTTGACATTGGGGAATTCAGCGAGAGCCTGACCTATTGCATCTCC
CGCCGTGCACAGGGTGTCACGTTGCAAGACCTGCCTGAAACCGAACTGCCCGCTGTTCTGCAGCCGGTCG
CGGAGGCCATGGATGCGATCGCTGCGGCCGATCTTAGCCAGACGAGCGGGTTCGGCCCATTCGGACCGCA
AGGAATCGGTCAATACACTACATGGCGTGATTTCATATGCGCGATTGCTGATCCCCATGTGTATCACTGG
CAAACTGTGATGGACGACACCGTCAGTGCGTCCGTCGCGCAGGCTCTCGATGAGCTGATGCTTTGGGCCG
AGGACTGCCCCGAAGTCCGGCACCTCGTGCACGCGGATTTCGGCTCCAACAATGTCCTGACGGACAATGG
CCGCATAACAGCGGTCATTGACTGGAGCGAGGCGATGTTCGGGGATTCCCAATACGAGGTCGCCAACATC
TTCTTCTGGAGGCCGTGGTTGGCTTGTATGGAGCAGCAGACGCGCTACTTCGAGCGGAGGCATCCGGAGC
TTGCAGGATCGCCGCGGCTCCGGGCGTATATGCTCCGCATTGGTCTTGACCAACTCTATCAGAGCTTGGT
TGACGGCAATTTCGATGATGCAGCTTGGGCGCAGGGTCGATGCGACGCAATCGTCCGATCCGGAGCCGGG
ACTGTCGGGCGTACACAAATCGCCCGCAGAAGCGCGGCCGTCTGGACCGATGGCTGTGTAGAAGTACTCG
CCGATAGTGGAAACCGACGCCCCAGCACTCGTCCGAGGGCAAAGGAATAGCACGTACTACGAGATTTCGA
TTCCACCGCCGCCTTCTATGAAAGGTTGGGCTTCGGAATCGTTTTCCGGGACGCCGGCTGGATGATCCTC
CAGCGCGGGGATCTCATGCTGGAGTTCTTCGCCCACCCCAACTTGTTTATTGCAGCTTATAATGGTTACA
AATAAAGCAATAGCATCACAAATTTCACAAATAAAGCATTTTTTTCACTGCATTCTAGTTGTGGTTTGTC
CAAACTCATCAATGTATCTTATCATGTCTGTATACCGTCGACCTCTAGCTAGAGCTTGGCGTAATCATGG
TCATAGCTGTTTCCTGTGTGAAATTGTTATCCGCTCACAATTCCACACAACATACGAGCCGGAAGCATAA
AGTGTAAAGCCTGGGGTGCCTAATGAGTGAGCTAACTCACATTAATTGCGTTGCGCTCACTGCCCGCTTT
CCAGTCGGGAAACCTGTCGTGCCAGCTGCATTAATGAATCGGCCAACGCGCGGGGAGAGGCGGTTTGCGT
ATTGGGCGCTCTTCCGCTTCCTCGCTCACTGACTCGCTGCGCTCGGTCGTTCGGCTGCGGCGAGCGGTAT
CAGCTCACTCAAAGGCGGTAATACGGTTATCCACAGAATCAGGGGATAACGCAGGAAAGAACATGTGAGC
AAAAGGCCAGCAAAAGGCCAGGAACCGTAAAAAGGCCGCGTTGCTGGCGTTTTTCCATAGGCTCCGCCCC
CCTGACGAGCATCACAAAAATCGACGCTCAAGTCAGAGGTGGCGAAACCCGACAGGACTATAAAGATACC
AGGCGTTTCCCCCTGGAAGCTCCCTCGTGCGCTCTCCTGTTCCGACCCTGCCGCTTACCGGATACCTGTC
CGCCTTTCTCCCTTCGGGAAGCGTGGCGCTTTCTCATAGCTCACGCTGTAGGTATCTCAGTTCGGTGTAG
GTCGTTCGCTCCAAGCTGGGCTGTGTGCACGAACCCCCCGTTCAGCCCGACCGCTGCGCCTTATCCGGTA
ACTATCGTCTTGAGTCCAACCCGGTAAGACACGACTTATCGCCACTGGCAGCAGCCACTGGTAACAGGAT
TAGCAGAGCGAGGTATGTAGGCGGTGCTACAGAGTTCTTGAAGTGGTGGCCTAACTACGGCTACACTAGA
AGAACAGTATTTGGTATCTGCGCTCTGCTGAAGCCAGTTACCTTCGGAAAAAGAGTTGGTAGCTCTTGAT
CCGGCAAACAAACCACCGCTGGTAGCGGTGGTTTTTTTGTTTGCAAGCAGCAGATTACGCGCAGAAAAAA
AGGATCTCAAGAAGATCCTTTGATCTTTTCTACGGGGTCTGACGCTCAGTGGAACGAAAACTCACGTTAA
GGGATTTTGGTCATGAGATTATCAAAAAGGATCTTCACCTAGATCCTTTTAAATTAAAAATGAAGTTTTA
AATCAATCTAAAGTATATATGAGTAAACTTGGTCTGACAGTTACCAATGCTTAATCAGTGAGGCACCTAT
CTCAGCGATCTGTCTATTTCGTTCATCCATAGTTGCCTGACTCCCCGTCGTGTAGATAACTACGATACGG
GAGGGCTTACCATCTGGCCCCAGTGCTGCAATGATACCGCGAGACCCACGCTCACCGGCTCCAGATTTAT
CAGCAATAAACCAGCCAGCCGGAAGGGCCGAGCGCAGAAGTGGTCCTGCAACTTTATCCGCCTCCATCCA
GTCTATTAATTGTTGCCGGGAAGCTAGAGTAAGTAGTTCGCCAGTTAATAGTTTGCGCAACGTTGTTGCC
ATTGCTACAGGCATCGTGGTGTCACGCTCGTCGTTTGGTATGGCTTCATTCAGCTCCGGTTCCCAACGAT
CAAGGCGAGTTACATGATCCCCCATGTTGTGCAAAAAAGCGGTTAGCTCCTTCGGTCCTCCGATCGTTGT
CAGAAGTAAGTTGGCCGCAGTGTTATCACTCATGGTTATGGCAGCACTGCATAATTCTCTTACTGTCATG
CCATCCGTAAGATGCTTTTCTGTGACTGGTGAGTACTCAACCAAGTCATTCTGAGAATAGTGTATGCGGC
GACCGAGTTGCTCTTGCCCGGCGTCAATACGGGATAATACCGCGCCACATAGCAGAACTTTAAAAGTGCT
CATCATTGGAAAACGTTCTTCGGGGCGAAAACTCTCAAGGATCTTACCGCTGTTGAGATCCAGTTCGATG
TAACCCACTCGTGCACCCAACTGATCTTCAGCATCTTTTACTTTCACCAGCGTTTCTGGGTGAGCAAAAA
CAGGAAGGCAAAATGCCGCAAAAAAGGGAATAAGGGCGACACGGAAATGTTGAATACTCATACTCTTCCT
TTTTCAATATTATTGAAGCATTTATCAGGGTTATTGTCTCATGAGCGGATACATATTTGAATGTATTTAG
AAAAATAAACAAATAGGGGTTCCGCGCACATTTCCCCGAAAAGTGCCACCTGACGTCGACGGAT
